>Addgene plasmid #131807 | pBW006 | addgene full sequence | sequence record 258996 | Addgene NGS Result
CCTATCAGTGATAGAGATTGACATCCCTATCAGTGATAGAGATACTGAGCACATCAGCAGGACGCACTGA
CCTAAAAATCCGATCCCTCTTTAGTTCTCAATCATGGCAACCTATAAAGTTACACTTATTAACGAAGCTG
AAGGTCTAAACAAAACAATTGAAGTTCCAGATGATCAGTACATTGCTGCAGCTGGGGGCGGAGGTTCTGG
AGGTGGTGGGTCCAAGAAGAATTCACTGGCGTTGTCGCTTACGGCTGACCAAATGGTTTCTGCTCTGCTT
GACGCCGAACCTCCGATCCTGTACTCTGAATACGACCCGACTCGTCCTTTTTCAGAGGCGAGTATGATGG
GGCTGCTTACGAATCTGGCAGACCGCGAGTTGGTACATATGATTAATTGGGCTAAACGTGTGCCGGGTTT
CGTGGACTTGACCCTGCATGACCAGGTCCACCTGTTAGAATGCGCCTGGTTAGAGATTTTAATGATCGGA
CTTGTCTGGCGTAGCATGGAACACCCCGGAAAACTGTTATTTGCCCCTAACTTGCTGCTGGACCGCAACC
AGGGGAAGTGTGTCGAAGGAATGGTGGAAATTTTCGACATGCTTCTTGCCACTTCCTCGCGTTTTCGTAT
GATGAATTTACAGGGAGAAGAGTTCGTTTGTTTAAAGTCAATCATCTTACTGAATAGCGGGGTTTACACA
TTCTTATCTTCCACTCTTAAATCACTGGAGGAGAAAGACCATATTCACCGTGTCCTGGACAAGATCACAG
ATACTCTTATCCATCTTATGGCGAAGGCAGGCTTAACACTTCAACAGCAACATCAGCGCCTTGCTCAGCT
TCTGTTGATTTTAAGCCATATCCGTCACATGTCAAACAAGGGTATGGAACACCTTTACAGTATGAAGTGT
AAGAACGTCGTTCCATTGTATGATTTGTTACTGGAAATGCTTGACGCTCACCGTCTGCATGCACCTGGTG
GCGGTGGCTCTGGTGGAGGCGGGAGCGCAGCTGCATACATTTTAGATGCGGCTGAAGAAGCTGGTATAGA
CTTACCGTATTCTTGTCGTGCTGGTGCTTGCTCTACCTGTGCTGGTAAACTCATATCCGGTACTGTCGAT
CAAAGCGATCAGTCATTTTTAGACGACGATCAAATTGAAGCTGGATACGTTCTCACCTGCGTTGCTTACC
CAACTTCCGATTGCGTCATCGAAACACACAAAGAAGAAGAGCTTTACTAAGAATTCTGATAATAATCTAG
ACCAGGCATCAAATAAAACGAAAGGCTCAGTCGAAAGACTGGGCCTTTCGTTTTATCTGTTGTTTGTCGG
TGAACGCTCTCTACTAGAGTCACACTGGCTCACCTTCGGGTGGGCCTTTCTGCGTTTATAGGTACCCGTG
GATCCTCTAGAGTCGACCTGCAGGCATGCAAGCTTTTTACGGCTAGCTCAGTCCTAGGTATAGTGCTAGC
CCAGCCAGAGAAACACTCTTTAACAGGGGGTAGTATGATGTCTCGTTTAGATAAAAGTAAAGTGATTAAC
AGCGCATTAGAGCTGCTTAATGAGGTCGGAATCGAAGGTTTAACAACCCGTAAACTCGCCCAGAAGCTAG
GTGTAGAGCAGCCTACATTGTATTGGCATGTAAAAAATAAGCGGGCTTTGCTCGACGCCTTAGCCATTGA
GATGTTAGATAGGCACCATACTCACTTTTGCCCTTTAGAAGGGGAAAGCTGGCAAGATTTTTTACGTAAT
AACGCTAAAAGTTTTAGATGTGCTTTACTAAGTCATCGCGATGGAGCAAAAGTACATTTAGGTACACGGC
CTACAGAAAAACAGTATGAAACTCTCGAAAATCAATTAGCCTTTTTATGCCAACAAGGTTTTTCACTAGA
GAATGCATTATATGCACTCAGCGCAGTGGGGCATTTTACTTTAGGTTGCGTATTGGAAGATCAAGAGCAT
CAAGTCGCTAAAGAAGAAAGGGAAACACCTACTACTGATAGTATGCCGCCATTATTACGACAAGCTATCG
AATTATTTGATCACCAAGGTGCAGAGCCAGCCTTCTTATTCGGCCTTGAATTGATCATATGCGGATTAGA
AAAACAACTTAAATGTGAAAGTGGGTCTTAAGGCATCAAATAAAACGAAAGGCTCAGTCGAAAGACTGGG
CCTTTCGTTTTATCTGTTGTTTGTCGGTGAACGCTCTCCTGAGTAGGACAAATCCGCCGCCCTAGACCTA
GGGCGTTCGGCTGCGGCGAGCGGTATCAGCTCACTCAAAGGCGGTAATACGGTTATCCACAGAATCAGGG
GATAACGCATGCAAGAACATGTGAGCAAAAGGCCAGCAAAAGGCCAGGAACCGTAAAAAGGCCGCGTTGC
TGGCGTTTTTCCATAGGCTCCGCCCCCCTGACGAGCATCACAAAAATCGACGCTCAAGTCAGAGGTGGCG
AAACCCGACAGGACTATAAAGATACCAGGCGTTTCCCCCTGGAAGCTCCCTCGTGCGCTCTCCTGTTCCG
ACCCTGCCGCTTACCGGATACCTGTCCGCCTTTCTCCCTTCGGGAAGCGTGGCGCTTTCTCATAGCTCAC
GCTGTAGGTATCTCAGTTCGGTGTAGGTCGTTCGCTCCAAGCTGGGCTGTGTGCACGAACCCCCCGTTCA
GCCCGACCGCTGCGCCTTATCCGGTAACTATCGTCTTGAGTCCAACCCGGTAAGACACGACTTATCGCCA
CTGGCAGCAGCCACTGGTAACAGGATTAGCAGAGCGAGGTATGTAGGCGGTGCTACAGAGTTCTTGAAGT
GGTGGCCTAACTACGGCTACACTAGAAGGACAGTATTTGGTATCTGCGCTCTGCTGAAGCCAGTTACCTT
CGGAAAAAGAGTTGGTAGCTCTTGATCCGGCAAACAAACCACCGCTGGTAGCGGTGGTTTTTTTGTTTGC
AAGCAGCAGATTACGCGCAGAAAAAAAGGATCTCAAGAAGATCCTTTGATCTTTTCTACGGGGTCTGACG
CTCAGTGGAACGAAAACTCACGTTAAGGGATTTTGGTCATGACTAGTGCTTGGATTCTCACCAATAAAAA
ACGCCCGGCGGCAACCGAGCGTTCTGAACAAATCCAGATGGAGTTCTGAGGTCATTACTGGATCTATCAA
CAGGAGTCCAAGCGAGCTCGATATCAAATTACGCCCCGCCCTGCCACTCATCGCAGTACTGTTGTAATTC
ATTAAGCATTCTGCCGACATGGAAGCCATCACAAACGGCATGATGAACCTGAATCGCCAGCGGCATCAGC
ACCTTGTCGCCTTGCGTATAATATTTGCCCATGGTGAAAACGGGGGCGAAGAAGTTGTCCATATTGGCCA
CGTTTAAATCAAAACTGGTGAAACTCACCCAGGGATTGGCTGAGACGAAAAACATATTCTCAATAAACCC
TTTAGGGAAATAGGCCAGGTTTTCACCATAACACGCCACATCTTGCGAATATATGTGTAGAAACTGCCGG
AAATCGTCGTGGTATTCACTCCAGAGCGATGAAAACGTTTCAGTTTGCTCATGGAAAACGGTGTAACAAG
GGTGAACACTATCCCATATCACCAGCTCACCGTCTTTCATTGCCATACGAAATTCCGGATGAGCATTCAT
CAGGCGGGCAAGAATGTGAATAAAGGCCGGATAAAACTTGTGCTTATTTTTCTTTACGGTCTTTAAAAAG
GCCGTAATATCCAGCTGAACGGTCTGGTTATAGGTACATTGAGCAACTGACTGAAATGCCTCAAAATGTT
CTTTACGATGCCATTGGGATATATCAACGGTGGTATATCCAGTGATTTTTTTCTCCATTTTAGCTTCCTT
AGCTCCTGAAAATCTCGATAACTCAAAAAATACGACCGGTAGTGATCTTATTTCATTATGGTGAAAGTTG
GAACCTCTTACGGGCCGGCCAACGTCTCATTTTCGCCAGATATCGACGTCTAAGAAACCATTATTATCAT
GACATTAACCTATAAAAATAGGCGTATCACGAGGCCCTTTCGTCTTGACCTCGAGTC
Features (pLannotate 1.2.2; 13 found; start..end, strand, type, name):
    131..976     +  CDS            ESR1 (fragment): ESR1_BOVIN - Also known as ESR, NR3A1. Experimental evidence at protein level: Swiss-Prot protein existence level 1. Nuclear hormone receptor. The steroid hormones and their receptors are involved in the regulation of eukaryotic gene expression and affect cellular proliferation and differentiation in target tissues. Ligand-dependent nuclear transactivation involves either direct homodimer binding to a palindromic estrogen response element (ERE) sequence or association with other DNA-binding transcription factors, such as AP-1/c-Jun, c-Fos, ATF-2, Sp1 and Sp3, to mediate ERE- independent signal
    962..1234    +  CDS            FERB_ALOMA (fragment): Experimental evidence at protein level: Swiss-Prot protein existence level 1. Ferredoxins are iron-sulfur proteins that transfer electrons in a wide variety of metabolic reactions. From Alocasia macrorrhizos (Giant taro) (Arum macrorrhizon).
   1270..1341    +  terminator     rrnB T1 terminator: transcription terminator T1 from the E. coli rrnB gene
   1357..1384    +  terminator     T7Te terminator: phage T7 early transcription terminator
   1391..1435    +  misc_feature   MCS (fragment): pUC18/19 multiple cloning site
   1442..1470    +  promoter       J23119 promoter (fragment): bacterial promoter (Registry of Standard Biological Parts BBa J23119)
   1505..2131    +  CDS            TetR: tetracycline repressor TetR; tetR; TetR binds to the tetracycline operator tetO to inhibit transcription. This inhibition can be relieved by adding tetracycline or doxycycline.
   2137..2223    +  terminator     rrnB T1 terminator: Escherichia coli rrnB; transcription terminator T1 from the E. coli rrnB gene
   2388..2976    -  rep_origin     ori: high-copy-number ColE1/pMB1/pBR322/pUC origin of replication
   3064..3158    -  terminator     lambda t0 terminator: transcription terminator from phage lambda
   3182..3838    -  CDS            cat: CAT_ECOLX - Experimental evidence at protein level: Swiss-Prot protein existence level 1. This enzyme is an effector of chloramphenicol resistance in bacteria. From Escherichia coli. This protein is used as a marker in many commonly used cloning vectors, such as pACYC184.
   3839..3937    -  promoter       cat promoter: promoter of the E. coli cat gene encoding chloramphenicol acetyltransferase
   4046..72      +  promoter       PLtetO-1 promoter (across the origin): modified phage lambda PL promoter with tet operator sites (Lutz and Bujard, 1997)
