[The description below was written by a language model from this plasmid's Addgene catalogue record and pLannotate feature annotations shown in this document.]
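Description:
pBW006 is a small (about 4 kb) high-copy bacterial expression plasmid for synthetic biology work in E. coli. It replicates from a ColE1-type origin and is selected with chloramphenicol through a cat gene driven by its native promoter and followed by the lambda t0 terminator.

The payload is an engineered ferredoxin switch: the Mastigocladus laminosus ferredoxin Fd1, split by insertion of the estrogen receptor ligand-binding domain between residues 25 and 26. The automated annotation is consistent with this design. It detects an ESR1 fragment immediately followed by a plant-type ferredoxin fragment; the bovine and Alocasia labels are simply the closest database homologues, not the stated sources. The short N-terminal ferredoxin segment upstream of the receptor domain was not separately annotated.

The fusion is transcribed from the PLtetO-1 promoter, a lambda PL derivative carrying tet operators, and is terminated by tandem rrnB T1 and T7Te terminators. A second cassette on the same plasmid expresses TetR from a constitutive J23119-type promoter, with its own rrnB T1 terminator. TetR keeps PLtetO-1 repressed until anhydrotetracycline is added, so the plasmid is self-contained for aTc-inducible expression.

According to the record and the title of the associated study, the construct belongs to a set of chemical-dependent protein switches for controlling intracellular electron transfer. Placing a ligand-binding domain inside the iron-sulfur electron carrier is intended to make its activity depend on a receptor ligand, although the record does not name the ligand or the assay used. Transcription is controlled separately by aTc.
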