Addgene plasmid #131807: pBW006
Purpose: Vector with aTc inducible M. laminosus Fd1 mutant with the estrogen recepor-ligand binding domain fused between amino acids 25 and 26
Depositing lab: Jonathan Silberg. Depositing organization: Rice University. Publication: Combinatorial design of chemical-dependent protein switches for controlling intracellular electron transfer. Wu B, Atkinson JT, Kahanda D, Bennett GN, Silberg JJ. bioRxiv May 23, 2019 10.1101/645978v1.
Backbone
  Vector backbone: ColE1
  Total vector size (bp): 4046
  Vector type: Synthetic Biology
Growth in bacteria
  Bacterial resistance: Chloramphenicol, 25 μg/mL
  Growth temperature: 37°C
  Growth strain: DH5alpha
  Copy number: High Copy
Gene/Insert
  Gene/Insert name: Mastigocladus laminosus ferredoxin mutant with the estrogen recepor-ligand binding domain fused between amino acids 25 and 26
  Species: Synthetic
Terms and licenses: Academic/Nonprofit Terms; Industry Terms: Not Available to Industry
Depositor comments: For detailed annotations see the GenBank file under Resource Information/Supplemental Documents. Please visit https://www.biorxiv.org/content/10.1101/645978v1 for BioRxiv preprint
How to cite: pBW006 was a gift from Jonathan Silberg (Addgene plasmid # 131807 ; http://n2t.net/addgene:131807 ; RRID:Addgene_131807)
